Addgene plasmid #207735: qTAG-C-miRFP670nano3-Zeo
Purpose: (Empty Backbone) Empty C-terminus donor cassette. Integrate homology arms to target the C-terminus insertion of a miRFP670nano3-2A-Zeo cassette
Depositing lab: Laurence Pelletier. Depositing organization: Sinai Health System. Publication: qTAG: an adaptable plasmid scaffold for CRISPR-based endogenous tagging. Philip R, Sharma A, Matellan L, Erpf AC, Hsu WH, Tkach JM, Wyatt HDM, Pelletier L. EMBO J. 2024 Dec 12. doi: 10.1038/s44318-024-00337-5. PubMed 39668248.
Backbone
  Vector backbone: pUC19
  Backbone manufacturer: Invitrogen
  Backbone size (bp): 2686
  Vector type: Mammalian Expression, CRISPR ; Donor Cassette
  Selectable markers: Zeocin
Growth in bacteria
  Bacterial resistance: Ampicillin, 100 μg/mL
  Growth temperature: 37°C
  Growth strain: DH5alpha
  Copy number: High Copy
Gene/Insert
  Gene/Insert name: None
Terms and licenses: Academic/Nonprofit Terms; Industry Terms: Not Available to Industry
Depositor comments: Please visit https://www.biorxiv.org/content/10.1101/2023.11.01.565029v3 for bioRxiv preprint.
How to cite: qTAG-C-miRFP670nano3-Zeo was a gift from Laurence Pelletier (Addgene plasmid # 207735 ; http://n2t.net/addgene:207735 ; RRID:Addgene_207735)
