[The description below was written by a language model from this plasmid's Addgene catalogue record and pLannotate feature annotations shown in this document.]
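Description:
qTAG-C-miRFP670nano3-Zeo is an empty donor plasmid from the qTAG scaffold series for CRISPR-based endogenous tagging in mammalian cells. It is built on the pUC19 backbone and sequenced at 3,748 nt. In E. coli it is maintained at high copy through the ColE1/pUC origin and selected with ampicillin via the β-lactamase gene and its promoter. Remnants of the pUC19 lacZα region, including the lac promoter, operator and CAP binding site, flank the cassette, and short fragments annotated as bom, lacI and rop are backbone remnants.

The payload is a promoterless tagging cassette intended for knock-in at the C-terminus of a target gene. It begins with a near-infrared fluorescent protein coding sequence. The annotation tool matched this to miRFP670nano, while the catalogue names the miRFP670nano3 variant; proteins of this family need biliverdin as a cofactor for fluorescence. Downstream sits the ble gene from Streptoalloteichus hindustanus, which confers Zeocin resistance. The catalogue describes it as linked to the tag through a 2A element, although the feature table does not annotate the 2A itself. With this arrangement, tag and resistance marker would both be expressed from the endogenous locus after in-frame integration, allowing drug enrichment of correctly edited cells. The resistance gene is bracketed by lox71 and lox66 sites in the same orientation, which suggests Cre-mediated excision of the marker after selection, though the record does not state this.

No homology arms or gene insert are present. Users add arms matching their locus of interest on either side of the cassette and co-deliver the finished donor with CRISPR reagents, which are not encoded on this plasmid.
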