Features (pLannotate 1.2.2; 14 found; start..end, strand, type, name):
    137..236     +  misc_feature   bom (fragment): basis of mobility region from pBR322
    242..399     -  CDS            lacZα (fragment): LacZα fragment of β-galactosidase; lacZ fragment
    444..884     +  CDS            miRFP670nano: miRFP670nano is a basic (constitutively fluorescent) near ir fluorescent protein published in 2019, derived from Nostoc punctiforme. It has very low acid sensitivity. It requires the cofactor biliverdin for fluorescence.
    963..996     +  protein_bind   lox71: Left element (LE) mutant of loxP (Araki et al., 2010). Cre-mediated recombination occurs in the 8-bp core sequence (GCATACAT). Cre recombinase
   1071..1442    +  CDS            ble: BLE_STRHI - Experimental evidence at protein level: Swiss-Prot protein existence level 1. Binding protein with a strong affinity to the bleomycin family of antibiotics. From Streptoalloteichus hindustanus.
   1449..1482    +  protein_bind   lox66: Right element (RE) mutant of loxP (Araki et al., 2010). Cre-mediated recombination occurs in the 8-bp core sequence (GCATACAT). Cre recombinase
   1551..1567    -  protein_bind   lac operator: The lac repressor binds to the lac operator to inhibit transcription in E. coli. This inhibition can be relieved by adding lactose or isopropyl-β-D-thiogalactopyranoside (IPTG). lac repressor encoded by lacI
   1575..1605    -  promoter       lac promoter: promoter for the E. coli lac operon
   1620..1641    -  protein_bind   CAP binding site: CAP binding activates transcription in the presence of cAMP. E. coli catabolite activator protein
   1654..1746    -  CDS            lacI (fragment): lac repressor; lacI; The lac repressor binds to the lac operator to inhibit transcription in E. coli. This inhibition can be relieved by adding lactose or isopropyl-β-D-thiogalactopyranoside (IPTG).
   1929..2517    -  rep_origin     ori: high-copy-number ColE1/pMB1/pBR322/pUC origin of replication
   2688..3548    -  CDS            AmpR: β-lactamase; bla; confers resistance to ampicillin, carbenicillin, and related antibiotics
   3549..3653    -  promoter       AmpR promoter: bla
   3748..35      +  CDS            rop (fragment) (across the origin): Rop protein, which maintains plasmids at low copy number; rop
>Addgene plasmid #207735 | qTAG-C-miRFP670nano3-Zeo | addgene full sequence | sequence record 413804 | Addgene NGS Result
TCGCGCGTTTCGGTGATGACGGTGAAAACCTCTGACACATGCAGCTCCCGGAGACGGTCACAGCTTGTCT
GTAAGCGGATGCCGGGAGCAGACAAGCCCGTCAGGGCGCGTCAGCGGGTGTTGGCGGGTGTCGGGGCTGG
CTTAACTATGCGGCATCAGAGCAGATTGTACTGAGAGTGCACCATATGCGGTGTGAAATACCGCACAGAT
GCGTAAGGAGAAAATACCGCATCAGGCGCCATTCGCCATTCAGGCTGCGCAACTGTTGGGAAGGGCGATC
GGTGCGGGCCTCTTCGCTATTACGCCAGCTGGCGAAAGGGGGATGTGCTGCAAGGCGATTAAGTTGGGTA
ACGCCAGGGTTTTCCCAGTCACGACGTTGTAAAACGACGGCCAGTGAATTCGGAGGAAGCGGAGGATCTG
GCGGTACCGGTGGAGGCGGATCTATGGCAAACCTGGACAAGATGCTGAACACCACCGTGACCGAGGTGCG
CAAGTTCCTGCAAGCAGACAGAGTGTGCGTGTTCAAGTTCGAGGAAGATTACTCCGGCACCGTCAGCCAC
GAAGCCGTGGACGACAGATGGATTAGCATCCTGAAAACCCAGGTGCAGGACAGATACTTCATGGAAACCA
GAGGCGAGGAATACGTCCACGGCAGATACCAGGCCATCGCCGACATCTACACAGCCAATCTGGTCGAGTG
CTACAGAGACCTGCTGATCGAGTTTCAGGTGCGGGCCATTCTGGCTGTCCCCATCCTGCAAGGCAAGAAG
CTGTGGGGCCTGCTGGTGGCCCACCAACTGGCCGGCCCTCGGGAGTGGCAGACCTGGGAAATCGACTTCC
TGAAACAGCAAGCCGTGGTGATGGGCATCGCCATCCAGCAGAGCGGAGGTGGCGGTTCCGGCAAGCCCAT
CCCCAACCCCCTGCTGGGCCTGGACAGCACCGGAGGTGGCGGATCAACGCGTTACCGTTCGTATAGCATA
CATTATACGAAGTTATCTGGATCCGGAGCTACTAACTTCAGCCTGCTGAAGCAGGCCGGAGACGTGGAGG
AGAACCCTGGACCTTCTAGAATGGCCAAGTTGACCAGTGCCGTTCCGGTGCTCACCGCGCGCGACGTCGC
CGGAGCGGTCGAGTTCTGGACCGACCGGCTCGGGTTCAGCCGGGACTTCGTGGAGGACGACTTCGCCGGT
GTGGTCCGGGACGACGTGACCCTGTTCATCAGCGCGGTCCAGGACCAGGTGGTGCCGGACAACACCCTGG
CCTGGGTGTGGGTGCGCGGCCTGGACGAGCTGTACGCCGAGTGGTCGGAGGTCGTGTCCACGAACTTCCG
GGACGCCTCCGGGCCGGCCATGACCGAGATCGGCGAGCAGCCGTGGGGGCGGGAGTTCGCCCTGCGCGAC
CCGGCCGGCAACTGCGTGCACTTCGTGGCCGAGGAGCAGGACCCCGGGATAACTTCGTATAGCATACATT
ATACGAACGGTAGCCTCGAGACCGGTAAGAGCAAGTGAAAGCTTGGCGTAATCATGGTCATAGCTGTTTC
CTGTGTGAAATTGTTATCCGCTCACAATTCCACACAACATACGAGCCGGAAGCATAAAGTGTAAAGCCTG
GGGTGCCTAATGAGTGAGCTAACTCACATTAATTGCGTTGCGCTCACTGCCCGCTTTCCAGTCGGGAAAC
CTGTCGTGCCAGCTGCATTAATGAATCGGCCAACGCGCGGGGAGAGGCGGTTTGCGTATTGGGCGCTCTT
CCGCTTCCTCGCTCACTGACTCGCTGCGCTCGGTCGTTCGGCTGCGGCGAGCGGTATCAGCTCACTCAAA
GGCGGTAATACGGTTATCCACAGAATCAGGGGATAACGCAGGAAAGAACATGTGAGCAAAAGGCCAGCAA
AAGGCCAGGAACCGTAAAAAGGCCGCGTTGCTGGCGTTTTTCCATAGGCTCCGCCCCCCTGACGAGCATC
ACAAAAATCGACGCTCAAGTCAGAGGTGGCGAAACCCGACAGGACTATAAAGATACCAGGCGTTTCCCCC
TGGAAGCTCCCTCGTGCGCTCTCCTGTTCCGACCCTGCCGCTTACCGGATACCTGTCCGCCTTTCTCCCT
TCGGGAAGCGTGGCGCTTTCTCATAGCTCACGCTGTAGGTATCTCAGTTCGGTGTAGGTCGTTCGCTCCA
AGCTGGGCTGTGTGCACGAACCCCCCGTTCAGCCCGACCGCTGCGCCTTATCCGGTAACTATCGTCTTGA
GTCCAACCCGGTAAGACACGACTTATCGCCACTGGCAGCAGCCACTGGTAACAGGATTAGCAGAGCGAGG
TATGTAGGCGGTGCTACAGAGTTCTTGAAGTGGTGGCCTAACTACGGCTACACTAGAAGAACAGTATTTG
GTATCTGCGCTCTGCTGAAGCCAGTTACCTTCGGAAAAAGAGTTGGTAGCTCTTGATCCGGCAAACAAAC
CACCGCTGGTAGCGGTGGTTTTTTTGTTTGCAAGCAGCAGATTACGCGCAGAAAAAAAGGATCTCAAGAA
GATCCTTTGATCTTTTCTACGGGGTCTGACGCTCAGTGGAACGAAAACTCACGTTAAGGGATTTTGGTCA
TGAGATTATCAAAAAGGATCTTCACCTAGATCCTTTTAAATTAAAAATGAAGTTTTAAATCAATCTAAAG
TATATATGAGTAAACTTGGTCTGACAGTTACCAATGCTTAATCAGTGAGGCACCTATCTCAGCGATCTGT
CTATTTCGTTCATCCATAGTTGCCTGACTCCCCGTCGTGTAGATAACTACGATACGGGAGGGCTTACCAT
CTGGCCCCAGTGCTGCAATGATACCGCGAGACCCACGCTCACCGGCTCCAGATTTATCAGCAATAAACCA
GCCAGCCGGAAGGGCCGAGCGCAGAAGTGGTCCTGCAACTTTATCCGCCTCCATCCAGTCTATTAATTGT
TGCCGGGAAGCTAGAGTAAGTAGTTCGCCAGTTAATAGTTTGCGCAACGTTGTTGCCATTGCTACAGGCA
TCGTGGTGTCACGCTCGTCGTTTGGTATGGCTTCATTCAGCTCCGGTTCCCAACGATCAAGGCGAGTTAC
ATGATCCCCCATGTTGTGCAAAAAAGCGGTTAGCTCCTTCGGTCCTCCGATCGTTGTCAGAAGTAAGTTG
GCCGCAGTGTTATCACTCATGGTTATGGCAGCACTGCATAATTCTCTTACTGTCATGCCATCCGTAAGAT
GCTTTTCTGTGACTGGTGAGTACTCAACCAAGTCATTCTGAGAATAGTGTATGCGGCGACCGAGTTGCTC
TTGCCCGGCGTCAATACGGGATAATACCGCGCCACATAGCAGAACTTTAAAAGTGCTCATCATTGGAAAA
CGTTCTTCGGGGCGAAAACTCTCAAGGATCTTACCGCTGTTGAGATCCAGTTCGATGTAACCCACTCGTG
CACCCAACTGATCTTCAGCATCTTTTACTTTCACCAGCGTTTCTGGGTGAGCAAAAACAGGAAGGCAAAA
TGCCGCAAAAAAGGGAATAAGGGCGACACGGAAATGTTGAATACTCATACTCTTCCTTTTTCAATATTAT
TGAAGCATTTATCAGGGTTATTGTCTCATGAGCGGATACATATTTGAATGTATTTAGAAAAATAAACAAA
TAGGGGTTCCGCGCACATTTCCCCGAAAAGTGCCACCTGACGTCTAAGAAACCATTATTATCATGACATT
AACCTATAAAAATAGGCGTATCACGAGGCCCTTTCGTC
